Addgene plasmid #14978: pGL3-basic-hFX-promotor(1kb)
Depositing lab: Michael Ristow. Depositing organization: Friedrich-Schiller-Universitaet Jena.
Backbone
  Vector backbone: pGL3-basic
  Backbone manufacturer: Promega
  Backbone size w/o insert (bp): 4818
  Vector type: Luciferase
Growth in bacteria
  Bacterial resistance: Ampicillin, 100 μg/mL
  Growth temperature: 37°C
  Growth strain: DH5alpha
  Copy number: Unknown
Gene/Insert
  Gene/Insert name: human frataxin promoter fragment (alt name: frataxin)
  Species: H. sapiens (human)
  Insert size (bp): 956
  Mutation: start codon for human frataxin gene has been mutated (ATG to AAG) to facilitate expression of reporter gene in vector; single XhoI site has been inserted after mutated start codon
  Entrez Gene: FXN (a.k.a. CyaY, FA, FARR, FRDA, X25)
  Cloning method: Restriction Enzyme; 5′ cloning site SmaI (not destroyed); 3′ cloning site XhoI (not destroyed)
  Sequencing primers: 5′ RVprimer3
Terms and licenses: Academic/Nonprofit Terms; Industry Terms: Not Available to Industry
How to cite: pGL3-basic-hFX-promotor(1kb) was a gift from Michael Ristow (Addgene plasmid # 14978 ; http://n2t.net/addgene:14978 ; RRID:Addgene_14978)
