[The description below was written by a language model from this plasmid's Addgene catalogue record.]
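Description:
pGL3-basic-hFX-promotor(1kb) is a luciferase reporter plasmid built on the Promega pGL3-basic backbone (4818 bp without insert), a promoterless and enhancerless vector designed so that firefly luciferase output depends on whatever regulatory sequence is cloned upstream of the reporter gene. It is propagated in E. coli under ampicillin selection. The record lists the copy number as unknown, and no feature table is provided, so the origin of replication and other backbone elements are not itemised here.

The insert is a 956 bp fragment of the human frataxin (FXN) promoter region, placed in the multiple cloning site between SmaI (5′) and XhoI (3′), with both sites retained. The fragment evidently extends to the frataxin translation start, because the native start codon has been mutated from ATG to AAG. This removes an upstream initiation codon that could otherwise compete with or disrupt translation of the downstream luciferase, so that transcripts driven by the frataxin promoter are translated from the reporter's own start. A single XhoI site was introduced just after the mutated codon, which serves as the 3′ cloning junction.

The design supports transient transfection into mammalian cells, with luciferase activity read as a measure of FXN promoter activity. Such assays could be used to study transcriptional regulation of frataxin, the gene deficient in Friedreich ataxia, or to test factors or treatments that alter its expression. The record does not specify particular experiments or cell types.
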