>Addgene plasmid #14978 | pGL3-basic-hFX-promotor(1kb) | depositor partial sequence | sequence record 8195 | Author sequence
CCCGGGAGGGAGAAGTTGCAGTAAGCCAGGACCACACCACTGCACTCCAGCCTGGGCAACAGAGTGAGAC
TCTGTCTCAAACAAACAAATAAATGAGGCGGGTGGATCACGAGGTCAGTAGATCGAGACCATCCTGGCTA
ACACGGTGAAACCCGTCTCTACTAAAAAAAAAAAAAAATACAAAAAATTAGCCAGGCATGGTGGCGGGCG
CCTGTAGTCCCAGTTACTCGGGAGGCTGAGGCAGGAGAATGGCGTGAAACCGGGAGGCAGAGCTTGCAGT
GAGCCGAGATCGCACCACTGCCCTCCAGCCTGGGCGACAGAGCGAGACTCCGTCTCAATCAATCAATCAA
TCAATAAAATCTATTAACAATATTTATTGTGCACTTAACAGGAACATGCCCTGTCCAAAAAAAACTTTAC
AGGGCTTAACTCATTTTATCCTTACCACAATCCTATGAAGTAGGAACTTTTATAAAACGCATTTTATAAA
CAAGGCACAGAGAGGTTAATTAACTTGCCCTCTGGTCACACAGCTAGGAAGTGGGCAGAGTACAGATTTA
CACAAGGCATCCGTCTCCTGGCCCCACATACCCAACTGCTGTAAACCCATACCGGCGGCCAAGCAGCCTC
AATTTGTGCATGCACCCACTTCCCAGCAAGACAGCAGCTCCCAAGTTCCTCCTGTTTAGAATTTTAGAAG
CGGCGGGCCACCAGGCTGCAGTCTCCCTTGGGTCAGGGGTCCTGGTTGCACTCCGTGCTTTGCACAAAGC
AGGCTCTCCATTTTTGTTAAATGCACGAATAGTGCTAAGCTGGGAAGTTCTTCCTGAGGTCTAACCTCTA
GCTGCTCCCCCACAGAAGAGTGCCTGCGGCCAGTGGCCACCAGGGGTCGCCGCAGCACCCAGCGCTGGAG
GGCGGAGCGGGCGGCAGACCCGGAGCAGCAAGTGGACTCTCTCGAG
