>Addgene plasmid #14978 | pGL3-basic-hFX-promotor(1kb) | addgene partial sequence | sequence record 21845 | 14978 with RVprimer3
TTTCTCTATCGATAGGTACCGAGCTCTTACGCGTGCTAGCCCGGGAGGGGGAAGTTGCAGTAAGCCAGGA
CCACACCACTGCACTCCAGCCTGGGCAACAGAGTGAGACTCTGTCTCAAACAAACAAATAAATGAGGCGG
GTGGATCACGAGGTCAGTAGATCGAGACCATCCTGGCTAACACGGTGAAACCCGTCTCTACTAAAAAAAA
AAAAAATACAAAAAATTAGCCAGGCATGGTGGCGGGCGCCTGTAGTCCCAGTTACTCGGGAGGCTGAGGC
AGGAGAATGGCGTGAAACCGGGAGGCAGAGCTTGCAGTGAGCCGAGATCGCACCACTGCCCTCCAGCCTG
GGCGACAGAGCGAGACTCCGTCTCAATCAATCAATCAATCAATAAAATCTATTAACAATATTTATTGTGC
ACTTAACAGGAACATGCCCTGTCCAAAAAAAACTTTACAGGGCTTAACTCATTTTATCCTTACCACAATC
CTATGAAGTAGGAACTTTTATAAAACGCATTTTATAAACAAGGCACAGAGAGGTTAATTAACTTGCCCTC
TGGTCACACAGCTAGGAAGTGGGCAGAGTACAGATTTACACAAGGCATCCGTCTCCTGGCCCCACATACC
CAACTGCTGTAAACCCATACCGGCGGCCAAGCAGCCTCAATTTGTGCATGCACCCACTTCCCAGCAAGAC
AGCAGCTCCCAAGTTCCTCCTGTTTAGA
